Addgene plasmid #239725: pKG2497_pGEEC529_pShip-CMV-mRuby2-bGH
Purpose: Plasmid expressing mRuby2 with the CMV promoter and bGH 3' UTR
Depositing lab: Kate Galloway. Depositing organization: Massachusetts Institute of Technology. Publication: High-resolution profiling reveals coupled transcriptional and translational regulation of transgenes. Peterman EL, Ploessl DS, Love KS, Sanabria V, Daniels RF, Johnstone CP, Godavarti DR, Kabaria SR, Oakes CG, Pai AA, Galloway KE. Nucleic Acids Research, Volume 53, Issue 11, 24 June 2025, gkaf528 10.1093/nar/gkaf528 PubMed 39651241.
Backbone
  Vector backbone: pShip
  Vector type: Synthetic Biology
Growth in bacteria
  Bacterial resistance: Kanamycin, 50 μg/mL
  Growth temperature: 30°C
  Growth strain: NEB Stable
  Copy number: High Copy
Gene/Insert
  Gene/Insert name: mRuby2
  Species: Entacmaea quadricolor
  Cloning method: Golden Gate
Terms and licenses: Academic/Nonprofit Terms; Industry Terms: Not Available to Industry
Depositor comments: Please visit https://doi.org/10.1101/2024.11.26.625483 for bioRxiv preprint.
How to cite: pKG2497_pGEEC529_pShip-CMV-mRuby2-bGH was a gift from Kate Galloway (Addgene plasmid # 239725 ; http://n2t.net/addgene:239725 ; RRID:Addgene_239725)
