[The description below was written by a language model from this plasmid's Addgene catalogue record and pLannotate feature annotations shown in this document.]
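Description:
pKG2497_pGEEC529_pShip-CMV-mRuby2-bGH is a compact (about 3.6 kb) synthetic-biology plasmid built on the pShip backbone by Golden Gate assembly. It carries a single mammalian transcription unit that expresses the red fluorescent protein mRuby2. It is propagated in E. coli through a high-copy ColE1/pUC-type origin and selected with kanamycin via the aph(3')-Ia aminoglycoside phosphotransferase gene. The rrnB T1 and T2 bacterial terminators lie between the origin and the expression cassette, where they probably insulate the insert from read-through transcription out of the backbone. No mammalian selection cassette, viral packaging element or integration site is annotated, so the plasmid appears suited to direct transfection and transient expression, although the record does not say how it is delivered.

The payload consists of the human cytomegalovirus immediate-early enhancer and promoter, followed by the mRuby2 coding sequence (derived from the sea anemone Entacmaea quadricolor) and the bovine growth hormone polyadenylation signal, which supplies the 3' UTR and directs transcript cleavage and polyadenylation. The automated annotation also flags a short fragment matching the TRE3GV promoter immediately downstream of the CMV promoter. This is a partial hit of about 30 bases, and it most likely reflects sequence shared between CMV-derived minimal promoters and their 5' leader regions rather than a functional Tet-responsive element. No tet operator array is annotated, and the stated purpose describes constitutive CMV-driven expression.

The naming scheme of promoter, gene and 3' UTR, together with the associated study on coupled transcriptional and translational regulation of transgenes, suggests that this plasmid is one member of a modular set. Such a set would compare how different regulatory parts shape fluorescent reporter output.
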