Features (pLannotate 1.2.2; 9 found; start..end, strand, type, name):
    122..931     +  CDS            KanR: aminoglycoside phosphotransferase; aph(3')-Ia; confers resistance to kanamycin in bacteria or G418 (Geneticin®) in eukaryotes
   1021..1609    +  rep_origin     ori: high-copy-number ColE1/pMB1/pBR322/pUC origin of replication
   1777..1820    -  terminator     rrnB T1 terminator: Escherichia coli rrnB; transcription terminator T1 from the E. coli rrnB gene
   1952..1979    +  terminator     rrnB T2 terminator: transcription terminator T2 from the E. coli rrnB gene
   2047..2350    +  enhancer       CMV enhancer: human cytomegalovirus immediate early enhancer
   2351..2554    +  promoter       CMV promoter: human cytomegalovirus (CMV) immediate early promoter
   2555..2588    +  promoter       TRE3GV promoter (fragment): 3rd-generation Tet-responsive promoter that can be activated by binding of Tet-On® 3G, optimized for retroviral and lentiviral vectors
   2615..3325    +  CDS            mRuby2: mRuby2 is a basic (constitutively fluorescent) red fluorescent protein published in 2012, derived from Entacmaea quadricolor. It has moderate acid sensitivity.
   3340..3564    +  polyA_signal   bGH poly(A) signal: bovine growth hormone polyadenylation signal
>Addgene plasmid #239725 | pKG2497_pGEEC529_pShip-CMV-mRuby2-bGH | addgene full sequence | sequence record 475984 | Addgene NGS Result
CGCTCGCTGACTGCAGGTGCCCGTGTCTCAAAATCTCTGATGTTACATTGCACAAGATAAAAATATATCA
TCATGAACAATAAAACTGTCTGCTTACATAAACAGTAATACAAGGGGTGTTATGAGCCATATTCAACGGG
AAACGTCGAGGCCGCGATTAAATTCCAACATGGATGCTGATTTATATGGGTATAAATGGGCTCGCGATAA
TGTCGGGCAATCAGGTGCGACAATCTATCGCTTGTATGGGAAGCCCGATGCGCCAGAGTTGTTTCTGAAA
CATGGCAAAGGTAGCGTTGCCAATGATGTTACAGATGAGATGGTCAGACTAAACTGGCTGACGGAATTTA
TGCCTCTTCCGACCATCAAGCATTTTATCCGTACTCCTGGTGATGCATGGTTACTCACCACTGCGATCCC
CGGAAAAACAGCATTCCAGGTATTAGAAGAATATCCTGATTCAGGTGAAAATATTGTTGATGCGCTGGCA
GTGTTCCTGCGCCGGTTGCATTCGATTCCTGTTTGTAATTGTCCTTTTAACAGCGATCGCGTATTTCGTC
TAGCTCAGGCGCAATCACGAATGAATAACGGTTTGGTTGATGCGAGTGATTTTGATGACGAGCGTAATGG
CTGGCCTGTTGAACAAGTCTGGAAAGAAATGCATAAACTTTTGCCATTCTCACCGGATTCAGTCGTCACT
CATGGTGATTTCTCACTTGATAACCTTATTTTTGACGAGGGGAAATTAATAGGTTGTATTGATGTTGGAC
GAGTCGGAATCGCAGACCGATACCAGGATCTTGCCATCCTATGGAACTGCCTCGGTGAGTTTTCTCCTTC
ATTACAGAAACGGCTTTTTCAAAAATATGGTATTGATAATCCTGATATGAATAAATTGCAGTTTCATTTG
ATGCTCGATGAGTTTTTCTAATCAGAATTGGTTAATTGGTTGTAACATTATTCAGATTGGGCCCCGTTCC
ACTGAGCGTCAGACCCCGTAGAAAAGATCAAAGGATCTTCTTGAGATCCTTTTTTTCTGCGCGTAATCTG
CTGCTTGCAAACAAAAAAACCACCGCTACCAGCGGTGGTTTGTTTGCCGGATCAAGAGCTACCAACTCTT
TTTCCGAAGGTAACTGGCTTCAGCAGAGCGCAGATACCAAATACTGTTCTTCTAGTGTAGCCGTAGTTAG
GCCACCACTTCAAGAACTCTGTAGCACCGCCTACATACCTCGCTCTGCTAATCCTGTTACCAGTGGCTGC
TGCCAGTGGCGATAAGTCGTGTCTTACCGGGTTGGACTCAAGACGATAGTTACCGGATAAGGCGCAGCGG
TCGGGCTGAACGGGGGGTTCGTGCACACAGCCCAGCTTGGAGCGAACGACCTACACCGAACTGAGATACC
TACAGCGTGAGCTATGAGAAAGCGCCACGCTTCCCGAAGGGAGAAAGGCGGACAGGTATCCGGTAAGCGG
CAGGGTCGGAACAGGAGAGCGCACGAGGGAGCTTCCAGGGGGAAACGCCTGGTATCTTTATAGTCCTGTC
GGGTTTCGCCACCTCTGACTTGAGCGTCGATTTTTGTGATGCTCGTCAGGGGGGCGGAGCCTATGGAAAA
ACGCCAGCAACGCGGCCTTTTTACGGTTCCTGGCCTTTTGCTGGCCTTTTGCTCACATGTTCTTTCCTGC
GTTATCCCCTGATTCTGTGGATAACCGTATTACCGCTAGCATGGATCTCGGGGACGTCTAACTACTAAGC
GAGAGTAGGGAACTGCCAGGCATCAAATAAAACGAAAGGCTCAGTCGGAAGACTGGGCCTTTCGTTTTAT
CTGTTGTTTGTCGGTGAACGCTCTCCTGAGTAGGACAAATCCGCCGGGAGCGGATTTGAACGTTGTGAAG
CAACGGCCCGGAGGGTGGCGGGCAGGACGCCCGCCATAAACTGCCAGGCATCAAACTAAGCAGAAGGCCA
TCCTGACGGATGGCCTTTTTGCGTTTCTACAAACTCTTCCTGTTAGTTAGTTACTTAAGCTCGGGCCCAC
CTGCAGTCTACTTACTCGTTACATAACTTACGGTAAATGGCCCGCCTGGCTGACCGCCCAACGACCCCCG
CCCATTGACGTCAATAATGACGTATGTTCCCATAGTAACGCCAATAGGGACTTTCCATTGACGTCAATGG
GTGGAGTATTTACGGTAAACTGCCCACTTGGCAGTACATCAAGTGTATCATATGCCAAGTACGCCCCCTA
TTGACGTCAATGACGGTAAATGGCCCGCCTGGCATTATGCCCAGTACATGACCTTATGGGACTTTCCTAC
TTGGCAGTACATCTACGTATTAGTCATCGCTATTACCATGGTGATGCGGTTTTGGCAGTACATCAATGGG
CGTGGATAGCGGTTTGACTCACGGGGATTTCCAAGTCTCCACCCCATTGACGTCAATGGGAGTTTGTTTT
GGCACCAAAATCAACGGGACTTTCCAAAATGTCGTAACAACTCCGCCCCATTGACGCAAATGGGCGGTAG
GCGTGTACGGTGGGAGGTCTATATAAGCAGAGCTGAGCTCGTTTAGTGAACCGTCAGATCGCCTGGAGAC
GCCATCCACGCTGTAATGGCCACCATGGTGTCTAAGGGCGAAGAGCTGATCAAGGAAAATATGCGTATGA
AGGTGGTCATGGAAGGTTCGGTCAACGGCCACCAATTCAAATGCACAGGTGAAGGAGAAGGCAATCCGTA
CATGGGAACTCAAACCATGAGGATCAAAGTCATCGAGGGAGGACCCCTGCCATTTGCCTTTGACATTCTT
GCCACGTCGTTCATGTATGGCAGCCGTACTTTTATCAAGTACCCGAAAGGCATTCCTGATTTCTTTAAAC
AGTCCTTTCCTGAGGGTTTTACTTGGGAAAGAGTTACGAGATACGAAGATGGTGGAGTCGTCACCGTCAT
GCAGGACACCAGCCTTGAGGATGGCTGTCTCGTTTACCACGTCCAAGTCAGAGGGGTAAACTTTCCCTCC
AATGGTCCCGTGATGCAGAAGAAGACCAAGGGTTGGGAGCCTAATACAGAGATGATGTATCCAGCAGATG
GTGGTCTGAGGGGATACACTCATATGGCACTGAAAGTTGATGGTGGTGGCCATCTGTCTTGCTCTTTCGT
AACAACTTACAGGTCAAAAAAGACCGTCGGGAACATCAAGATGCCCGGTATCCATGCCGTTGATCACCGC
CTGGAAAGGTTAGAGGAAAGTGACAATGAAATGTTCGTAGTACAACGCGAACACGCAGTTGCCAAGTTCG
CCGGGCTTGGTGGTGGGATGGACGAGCTGTACAAGTAACAACGTTGCACCTGTGCCTTCTAGTTGCCAGC
CATCTGTTGTTTGCCCCTCCCCCGTGCCTTCCTTGACCCTGGAAGGTGCCACTCCCACTGTCCTTTCCTA
ATAAAATGAGGAAATTGCATCGCATTGTCTGAGTAGGTGTCATTCTATTCTGGGGGGTGGGGTGGGGCAG
GACAGCAAGGGGGAGGATTGGGAAGACAATAGCAGGCATGCTGGGGATGCGGTGGGCTCTATGG
